>Addgene plasmid #245088 | SIN-rNSE-AcGFPnuc-WPRE | addgene full sequence | sequence record 489025 | Addgene NGS Result
ACATATTGTCGTTAGAACGCGGCTACAATTAATACATAACCTTATGTATCATACACATACGATTTAGGTG
ACACTATAGAATACACGGAATTAATTCTAGATGCTGCTAGAGATTTTCCACACTGACTAAAAGGGTCTGA
GGGATCTCTAGTTACCAGAGTCACACAACAGACGGGCACACACTACTTGAAGCACTCAAGGCAAGCTTTA
TTGAGGCTTAAGCAGTGGGTTCCCTAGTTAGCCAGAGAGCTCCCAGGCTCAGATCTGGTCTAACCAGAGA
GACCCAGTACAAGCAAAAAGCAGATCTTGTCTTCGTTGGGAGTGAATTAGCCCTTCCAGTCCCCCCTTTT
CTTTTAAAAAGTGGCTAAGATCTACAGCTGCCTTGTAAGTCATTGGTCTTAAAGGTACCGAGCTCGAATT
CCCGATGCGGGGAGGCGGCCCAAAGGGAGATCCGACTCGTCTGAGGGCGAAGGCGAAGACGCGGAAGAGG
CCGCAGAGCCGGCAGCAGGCCGCGGGAAGGAAGGTCCGCTGGATTGAGGGCCGAAGGGACGTAGCAGAAG
GACGTCCCGCGCAGAATCCAGGTGGCAACACAGGCGAGCAGCCATGGAAAGGACGTCAGCTTCCCCGACA
ACACCACGGAATTGTCAGTGCCCAACAGCCGAGCCCCTGTCCAGCAGCGGGCAAGGCAGGCGGCGATGAG
TTCCGCCGTGGCAATAGGGAGGGGGAAAGCGAAAGTCCCGGAAAGGAGCTGACAGGTGGTGGCAATGCCC
CAACCAGTGGGGGTTGCGTCAGCAAACACAGTGCACACCACGCCACGTTGCCTGACAACGGGCCACAACT
CCTCATAAAGAGACAGCAACCAGGATTTATACAAGGAGGAGAAAATGAAAGCCATACGGGAAGCAATAGC
ATGATACAAAGGCATTAAAGCAGCGTATCCACATAGCGTAAAAGGAGCAACATAGTTAAGAATACCAGTC
AATCTTTCACAAATTTTGTAATCCAGAGGTTGATTATCGGAATTCCCTCGAGGTCGACGGTATCGATAAG
CTTGATATCGAATTATCACCACTTTGTACAAGAAAGCTGGGTCTAGATATCTCGAGTGCGGCCGCGAATT
GATCCTACCTTTCTCTTCTTTTTTGGATCTACCTTTCTCTTCTTTTTTGGATCTACCTTTCTCTTCTTTT
TTGGATCAGCTCGAGATCTGAGTCCGGACTTGTACAGCTCATCCATGCCGTGGGTGATGGCGGCGGCGGT
CACGAAGCCGAAGTAGATCATGTGATCGCGCTTCTCGTTGGGGTCCTTGGACAGGGCGCTCTGGGTGGAC
AGGTAGTGGTTATCGGGCAGCAGCACAGGGCCATCGCCGATGGGGGTATTCTGCTGGTAGTGGTCGGCCA
GCTGCACGCTGCCATCCTCGATGTTGTGGCGGATCTTGAAGTTCACCTTGATGCCATTCTTGGCCTTGTC
GGTCATGATGTACACATTGTGGGCGTTGTAGTTGTACTCCATCTTATTGCCCAGGATGTTGCCATCCTCC
TTGAAATCGGTGCCGGTCAGCTCGATGCGATTCACCAGGGTATCGCCCTCGAACTTCACCTCGGCGCGCG
ACTTGTAGTTGCCGTCATCCTCGAAGAAGATGGTGCGCTCCTGGATGTAGCCCTCAGGCATGGCGCTCTT
GAAGAAGTCGTGCTGCTTCATGTGATCGGGGTAGCGTGAGAAGCACTGCACGCCGTAGCTCAGGGTGGTC
ACCAGGGTGGGCCAGGGCACAGGCAGCTTGCCGGTGGTGCAGATGAACTTCAGGGTCAGCTTGCCGTAGG
TGGCATCGCCCTCGCCCTCGCCGCTCACGCTGAACTTGTGGCCATTCACATCGCCATTCAGCTCGATCAG
GATGGGCACGATGCCGGTGAACAGCTCGGCGCCCTTGCTCACCATGGTGGCGACCGGTAGCGCTAGATTC
GGTACCGGATCCAGTCGACTGAATTGGTTCCCATGGTGGAGCCTGCTTTTTTGTACAAACTTGTGATAAT
TCCTGCAGCCCGATCCATGGTGGCGACCGGTGGATCTCGAGGACTGCAGACTCAGCCGGTGGCGGTGGCG
GTGGTGACGGCGGCGGCGCAGAGAGAGCAGGAGTGGCGGCGGCTGCGGCTCCCAGCGCGGGCGGGGGGTG
GGCAGGGGGCGGCGCCTATAGAGCCGAGCGAGCGCATGTGACCCGGGGGCCCCGATGAGTCAAGAGCTGC
AGGCGGAGACGCACGTACGAGCGCGGGTGGTGGTGGGGAACCGAACGGGTGGGGGAAGGGCCCGGGCGAT
CCAGGACCAAGCTGGCAACCCCATAAGTACACGGATGCTCATAACCTTGTCCAGCCAACTCGAGGGAAGC
AGGCGTCCCCTTATTCCAGTATAGTGGCAGGTACTAACCCAGACAGATGGAGAAGCCCACCACAGGGGTT
CACGAACTCGACACAGAATATAAAAACGCCTTTTTATTTGAAAGCTGAACTGATCCATCACAGCCCACCT
CCTCGGCTCTTCTCTCCAGACAACCCCTACTAGCATCTTAGTCGCCTCGGATCTGCTTGAGAGCTGTGCT
TAGGACTTTAGGTAGGCCCACAGAACAAGCCACACAGAGATGACCACCACAGAACCTGAGCCTCGGGATG
TAATGGATTTCCAGTCTGGGACAAAAAGGAACATCTCCCACTTCTTGTAACAGGGCTATGAATGCGGTGG
TCCCCACTGGGGTATTATGAGTTCTTGAGGTCAGCATCTTTGGCCTCCTGGAAAAAGAGAAGACAAGTGA
ACTGTGTGCCCTACCGGAATGCCCACATCCCCAGGCCTCTCAGTCTCTCTGCCTCAATCTGCCCTCCTTT
CGCCTCTCCACCCCGTGTCCTGTTATTTTTAGCTTCAGATTTTTAGTGCAGGATCTTTTCCCTGGCCCAG
CTACATCCTCCATATACCACCAGCCACCTCCTTCCCTTCATGCGCTCAGGGTTCATCCCTTCCTCCCAGT
CTCTACCAGCTATGTCTGTAGAGACAGCGGTCCTCTGCCTCCCTCTCTAATTCTTCTCCCTTCTCTGGTC
TCTTGTGTCTTTTCTTACCTCTTCCTGAGCCTCTCTCATCTTTCCTTCATATCTGAGATACCCGCAGCCT
CTGACTCTGGCCTCTCCTCCCGCGTGCCCAGCCTTTGACCTCCGGGGGCTGCCTTCCTGCCATCACCTTT
ACTGTCCCTGCAGGCTAGAGGAGCCACTAAGTTGGCGGGAGGTACGGTTCCATGTCTTGGTCCGGGTCGA
GTTCTTGCTCCTGTTCCTCCTTCAGCCTCTGTCGGATCTCCTCAGCTTCTGCCCGGTCCTCGTCCTCATA
GTACTCTTTGTCTAGGCGCTCTAGGTGTGCCATCTGCACCAGGGCCTCCTGGCGGTAGTCAGTCTCATCG
GCACAGGGGTTGTCCAGCAGCACCAAGGCCCTCAGCTTGGGCAGGTCCCGCAGTTTGGCCAGCTCCCCCA
GGTCACTGATCATGTTACTCCTGTATATGAGGTCGGGAGGGGTTAACGCAGGAAAATGGGCTCTGAGTGT
TAGCTACAGATCGGGCTTCCTTTGTAAGAATACCTCCTGGAAGCCACTCTGGGCCCTGGAAGCAGTGATG
GATGAGGACCAGCCTTGGCATGATGCAATTCCCTCATTCCTCCTCCACCCTTTAGAGTCCCTAAATGCCG
TGCAATGTGTTCTTTTAAAACTTTGGAGCAGCAAAAGCTAGGCCTCATCCTGTCTTATATTTGGAGAAGA
GGGGCAAATGTCCCATACAGGAGCAGACATTTTCTGTGTCAGCCATACCACCATAGGGGGTTGGAAGGAT
TGGGCGAGCAGAGGAGGAGCTCGGTACATCGATGGTGAAGGGGGCGGCCGCGGAGCCTGCTTTTTTGTAC
AAACTTGTGATAATTCGATATCAAGCTTATCGATGGTCGAGGCTAGTCTCGTGATCGATACCGTCGAGAT
CCGTTCACTAATCGAATGGATCTGTCTCTGTCTCTCTCTCCACCTTCTTCTTCTATTCCTTCGGGCCTGT
CGGGTCCCCTCGGGGTTGGGAGGTGGGTCTGAAACGATAATGGTGAATATCCCTGCCTAACTCTATTCAC
TATAGAAAGTACAGCAAAAACTATTCTTAAACCTACCAAGCCTCCTACTATCATTATGAATAATTTTATA
TACCACAGCCAATTTGTTATGTTAAACCAATTCCACAAACTTGCCCATTTATCTAATTCCAATAATTCTT
GTTCATTCTTTTCTTGCTGGTTTTGCGATTCTTCAATTAAGGAGTGTATTAAGCTTGTGTAATTGTTAAT
TTCTCTGTCCCACTCCATCCAGGTCGTGTGATTCCAAATCTGTTCCAGAGATTTATTACTCCAACTAGCA
TTCCAAGGCACAGCAGTGGTGCAAATGAGTTTTCCAGAGCAACCCCAAATCCCCAGGAGCTGTTGATCCT
TTAGGTATCTTTCCACAGCCAGGATTCTTGCCTGGAGCTGCTTGATGCCCCAGACTGTGAGTTGCAACAG
ATGCTGTTGCGCCTCAATAGCCCTCAGCAAATTGTTCTGCTGCTGCACTATACCAGACAATAATTGTCTG
GCCTGTACCGTCAGCGTCATTGACGCTGCGCCCATAGTGCTTCCTGCTGCTCCCAAGAACCCAAGGAACA
AAGCTCCTATTCCCACTGCTCTTTTTTCTCTCTGCACCACTCTTCTCTTTGCCTTGGTGGGTGCTACTCC
TAATGGTTCAATTTTTACTACTTTATATTTATATAATTCACTTCTCCAATTGTCCCTCATATCTCCTCCT
CCAGGTCTGAAGATCAGCGGCCGCTTGCTGTGCGGTGGTCTTACTTTTGTTTTGCTCTTCCTCTATCTTG
TCTAAAGCTTCCTTGGTGTCTTTTATCTCTATCCTTTGATGCACACAATAGAGGGTTGCTACTGTATTAT
ATAATGATCTAAGTTCTTCTGATCCTGTCTGAAGGGATGGTTGTAGCTGTCCCAGTATTTGTCTACAGCC
TTCTGATGTTTCTAACAGGCCAGGATTAACTGCGAATCGTTCTAGCTCCCTGCTTGCCCATACTATATGT
TTTAATTTATATTTTTTCTTTCCCCCTGGCCTTAACCGAATTTTTTCCCATCGCGATCTAATTCTCCCCC
GCTTAATACTGACGCTCTCGCACCCATCTCTCTCCTTCTAGCCTCCGCTAGTCAAAATTTTTGGCGTACT
CACCAGTCGCCGCCCCTCGCCTCTTGCCGTGCGCGCTTCAGCAAGCCGAGTCCTGCGTCGAGAGAGCTCC
TCTGGTTTCCCTTTCGCTTTCAAGTCCCTGTTCGGGCGCCACTGCTAGAGATTTTCCACACTGACTAAAA
GGGTCTGAGGGATCTCTAGTTACCAGAGTCACACAACAGACGGGCACACACTACTTGAAGCACTCAAGGC
AAGCTTTATTGAGGCTTAAGCAGTGGGTTCCCTAGTTAGCCAGAGAGCTCCCAGGCTCAGATCTGGTCTA
ACCAGAGAGACCCAGTACAGGCAAAAAGCAGCTGCTTATATGCAGGATCTGAGGGCTCGCCACTCCCCAG
TCCCGCCCAGGCCACGCCTCCCTGGAAAGTCCCCAGCGGAAAGTCCCTTGTAGCAAGCTCGATATCAGCA
GTTCTTGAAGTACTCCGGATGCAGCTCTCGGGCCACGTGATGAAATGCTAGGCGGCTGTCAAACCTCCAC
TCTAACACTTCTCTCTCCGGGTCATCCATCCCATGCAGGCTCACAGGGTGTAACAAGCTGGTGTTCTCTC
CTTTATTGGCCTCTTCTACCTTATCTGGCTCAACTGGTACTAGCTTGTAGCACCATCCAAAGGTCAGTGG
ATATCTGACCCCTGGCCCTGGTGTGTAGTTCTGCTAATCAGGGAAGTAGCCTTGTGTGTGGTAGATCCAC
AGATCAAGGATATCTTGTCTTCTTTGGGAGTGAATTAGCCCTTCCAACTACTAAGTTTGTAGTACATATT
TAACAAATACAATTTCTTTAAAATGAAAATAATTCAGAGGAATCACAGGTTTAGAGTAAATGAAACCACA
GGTAATTGGCAGTGGTAATAGGGTATGGGGTGGGAAGTTTGGGATGATTTTGGTTAGCTTGAGTTATCCA
GTTGATCCAGACATGATAAGATACATTGATGAGTTTGGACAAACCACAACTAGAATGCAGTGAAAAAAAT
GCTTTATTTGTGAAATTTGTGATGCTATTGCTTTATTTGTAACCATTATAAGCTGCAATAAACAAGTTAA
CAACAACAATTGCATTCATTTTATGTTTCAGGTTCAGGGGGAGGTGTGGGAGGTTTTTTAAAGCAAGTAA
AACCTCTACAAATGTGGTATGGCTGATTATGATCTCTAGTCAAGGCACTATACATCAAATATTCCTTATT
AACCCCTTTACAAATTAAAAAGCTAAAGGTACACAATTTTTGAGCATAGTTATTAATAGCAGACACTCTA
TGCCTGTGTGGAGTAAGAAAAAACAGTATGTTATGATTATAACTGTTATGCCTACTTATAAAGGTTACAG
AATATTTTTCCATAATTTTCTTGTATAGCAGTGCAGCTTTTTCCTTTGTGGTGTAAATAGCAAAGCAAGC
AAGAGTTCTATTACTAAACACAGCATGACTCAAAAAACTTAGCAATTCTGAAGGAAAGTCCTTGGGGTCT
TCTACCTTTCTCTTCTTTTTTGGAGGAGTAGAATGTTGAGAGTCAGCAGTAGCCTCATCATCACTAGATG
GCATTTCTTCTGAGCAAAACAGGTTTTCCTCATTAAAGGCATTCCACCACTGCTCCCATTCATCAGTTCC
ATAGGTTGGAATCTAAAATACACAAACAATTAGAATCAGTAGTTTAACACATTATACACTTAAAAATTTT
ATATTTACCTTAGAGCTTTAAATCTCTGTAGGTAGTTTGTCCAATTATGTCACACCACAGAAGTAAGGTT
CCTTCACAAAGATCCGGGGCCCACTCATAAATCCAGTTGCCGCCACGGTAGCCAATCACCGTATCGTATA
AATCATCGTCGGTACGTTCGGCATCGCTCATCACAATACGTGCCTGGACGTCGAGGATTTCGCGTGGGTC
AATGCCGCGCCAGATCCACATCAGACGGTTAATCATGCGATACCAGTGAGGGATGGTTTTACCATCAAGG
GCCGACTGCACAGGCGGTTGTGCGCCGTGATTAAAGCGGCGGACTAGCGTCGAGGTTTCAGGATGTTTAA
AGCGGGGTTTGAACAGGGTTTCGCTCAGGTTTGCCTGTGTCATGGATGCAGCCTCCAGAATACTTACTGG
AAACTATTGTAACCCGCCTGAAGTTAAAAAGAACAACGCCCGGCAGTGCCAGGCGTTGAAAAGATTAGCG
ACCGGAGATTGGCGGGACGAATACGACGCCCATATCCCACGGCTGTTCAATCCAGGTATCTTGCGGGATA
TCAACAACATAGTCATCAACCAGCGGACGACCAGCCGGTTTTGCGAAGATGGTGACAAAGTGCGCTTTTG
GATACATTTCACGAATCGCAACCGCAGTACCACCGGTATCCACCAGGTCATCAATAACGATGAAGCCTTC
GCCATCGCCTTCTGCGCGTTTCAGCACTTTAAGCTCGCGCTGGTTGTCGTGATCGTAGCTGGAAATACAA
ACGGTATCGACATGACGAATACCCAGTTCACGCGCCAGTAACGCACCCGGTACAGACCGCCACGGCTTAC
GGCAATAATGCCTTTCCATTGTTCAGAAGGCATCAGTCGGCTTGCGAGTTTACGTGCATGGATCTGCAAC
ATGTCCCAGGTGACGATGTATTTTTCGCTCATGTGAAGTGTCCCAGCCTGTTTATCTACGGCTTAAAAAG
TGTTCGAGGGGAAAATAGGTTGCGCGAGATTATAGAGATCTGGCGCACTAAAAACCAGTATTTCACATGA
GTCCGCGTCTTTTTACGCACTGCCTCTCCCTGACGCGGGATAAAGTGGTATTCTCAAACATATCTCGCAA
GCCTGTCTTGTGTCCAAGCTTTTTGCAAAAGCCTAGGCCTCCAAAAAAGCCTCCTCACTACTTCTGGAAT
AGCTCAGAGGCCGAGGCGGCCTCGGCCTCTGCATAAATAAAAAAAATTAGTCAGCCATGGGGCGGAGAAT
GGGCGGAACTGGGCGGAGTTAGGGGCGGGATGGGCGGAGTTAGGGGCGGGACTATGGTTGCTGACTAATT
GAGATGCATGCTTTGCATACTTCTGCCTGCTGGGGAGCCTGGGGACTTTCCACACCTGGTTGCTGACTAA
TTGAGATGCATGCTTTGCATACTTCTGCCTGCTGGGGAGCCTGGGGACTTTCCACACCCTAACTGACACA
CATTCCACAGCTGCATTAATGAATCGGCCAACGCGCGGGGAGAGGCGGTTTGCGTATTGGGCGCTCTTCC
GCTTCCTCGCTCACTGACTCGCTGCGCTCGGTCGTTCGGCTGCGGCGAGCGGTATCAGCTCACTCAAAGG
CGGTAATACGGTTATCCACAGAATCAGGGGATAACGCAGGAAAGAACATGTGAGCAAAAGGCCAGCAAAA
GGCCAGGAACCGTAAAAAGGCCGCGTTGCTGGCGTTTTTCCATAGGCTCCGCCCCCCTGACGAGCATCAC
AAAAATCGACGCTCAAGTCAGAGGTGGCGAAACCCGACAGGACTATAAAGATACCAGGCGTTTCCCCCTG
GAAGCTCCCTCGTGCGCTCTCCTGTTCCGACCCTGCCGCTTACCGGATACCTGTCCGCCTTTCTCCCTTC
GGGAAGCGTGGCGCTTTCTCATAGCTCACGCTGTAGGTATCTCAGTTCGGTGTAGGTCGTTCGCTCCAAG
CTGGGCTGTGTGCACGAACCCCCCGTTCAGCCCGACCGCTGCGCCTTATCCGGTAACTATCGTCTTGAGT
CCAACCCGGTAAGACACGACTTATCGCCACTGGCAGCAGCCACTGGTAACAGGATTAGCAGAGCGAGGTA
TGTAGGCGGTGCTACAGAGTTCTTGAAGTGGTGGCCTAACTACGGCTACACTAGAAGAACAGTATTTGGT
ATCTGCGCTCTGCTGAAGCCAGTTACCTTCGGAAAAAGAGTTGGTAGCTCTTGATCCGGCAAACAAACCA
CCGCTGGTAGCGGTGGTTTTTTTGTTTGCAAGCAGCAGATTACGCGCAGAAAAAAAGGATCTCAAGAAGA
TCCTTTGATCTTTTCTACGGGGTCTGACGCTCAGTGGAACGAAAACTCACGTTAAGGGATTTTGGTCATG
AGATTATCAAAAAGGATCTTCACCTAGATCCTTTTAAATTAAAAATGAAGTTTTAAATCAATCTAAAGTA
TATATGAGTAAACTTGGTCTGACAGTTACCAATGCTTAATCAGTGAGGCACCTATCTCAGCGATCTGTCT
ATTTCGTTCATCCATAGTTGCCTGACTCCCCGTCGTGTAGATAACTACGATACGGGAGGGCTTACCATCT
GGCCCCAGTGCTGCAATGATACCGCGAGACCCACGCTCACCGGCTCCAGATTTATCAGCAATAAACCAGC
CAGCCGGAAGGGCCGAGCGCAGAAGTGGTCCTGCAACTTTATCCGCCTCCATCCAGTCTATTAATTGTTG
CCGGGAAGCTAGAGTAAGTAGTTCGCCAGTTAATAGTTTGCGCAACGTTGTTGCCATTGCTACAGGCATC
GTGGTGTCACGCTCGTCGTTTGGTATGGCTTCATTCAGCTCCGGTTCCCAACGATCAAGGCGAGTTACAT
GATCCCCCATGTTGTGCAAAAAAGCGGTTAGCTCCTTCGGTCCTCCGATCGTTGTCAGAAGTAAGTTGGC
CGCAGTGTTATCACTCATGGTTATGGCAGCACTGCATAATTCTCTTACTGTCATGCCATCCGTAAGATGC
TTTTCTGTGACTGGTGAGTACTCAACCAAGTCATTCTGAGAATAGTGTATGCGGCGACCGAGTTGCTCTT
GCCCGGCGTCAATACGGGATAATACCGCGCCACATAGCAGAACTTTAAAAGTGCTCATCATTGGAAAACG
TTCTTCGGGGCGAAAACTCTCAAGGATCTTACCGCTGTTGAGATCCAGTTCGATGTAACCCACTCGTGCA
CCCAACTGATCTTCAGCATCTTTTACTTTCACCAGCGTTTCTGGGTGAGCAAAAACAGGAAGGCAAAATG
CCGCAAAAAAGGGAATAAGGGCGACACGGAAATGTTGAATACTCATACTCTTCCTTTTTCAATATTATTG
AAGCATTTATCAGGGTTATTGTCTCATGAGCGGATACATATTTGAATGTATTTAGAAAAATAAACAAATA
GGGGTTCCGCGCACATTTCCCCGAAAAGTGCCACCTGACGTCTAAGAAACCATTATTATCATGACATTAA
CCTATAAAAATAGGCGTATCACGAGGCCCTTTCGTCTCGCGCGTTTCGGTGATGACGGTGAAAACCTCTG
ACACATGCAGCTCCCGGAGACGGTCACAGCTTGTCTGTAAGCGGATGCCGGGAGCAGACAAGCCCGTCAG
GGCGCGTCAGCGGGTGTTGGCGGGTGTCGGGGCTGGCTTAACTATGCGGCATCAGAGCAGATTGTACTGA
GAGTGCACCATTCGACGCTCTCCCTTATGCGACTCCTGCATTAGGAAGCAGCCCAGTAGTAGGTTGAGGC
CGTTGAGCACCGCCGCCGCAAGGAATGGTGCATGCAAGGAGATGGCGCCCAACAGTCCCCCGGCCACGGG
GCCTGCCACCATACCCACGCCGAAACAAGCGCTCATGAGCCCGAAGTGGCGAGCCCGATCTTCCCCATCG
GTGATGTCGGCGATATAGGCGCCAGCAACCGCACCTGTGGCGCCGGTGATGCCGGCCACGATGCGTCCGG
CGTAGAGGATCTGGCTAGCGATGACCCTGCTGATTGGTTCGCTGACCATTTCCGGGTGCGGGACGGCGTT
ACCAGAAACTCAGAAGGTTCGTCCAACCAAACCGACTCTGACGGCAGTTTACGAGAGAGATGATAGGGTC
TGCTTCAGTAAGCCAGATGCTACACAATTAGGCTTGT
Features (pLannotate 1.2.2; 37 found; start..end, strand, type, name):
     62..80      +  promoter       SP6 promoter: promoter for bacteriophage SP6 RNA polymerase
    105..338     -  LTR            3' LTR (ΔU3): self-inactivating 3' long terminal repeat (LTR) from HIV-1
    340..408     -  CDS            nef (fragment): NEF_HV1Z2 - Experimental evidence at protein level: Swiss-Prot protein existence level 1. Extracellular Nef protein targets CD4(+) T-lymphocytes for apoptosis by interacting with CXCR4 surface receptors. From Human immunodeficiency virus type 1 group M subtype D (isolate Z2/CDC-Z34) (HIV-1).
    427..1015    -  misc_feature   WPRE: woodchuck hepatitis virus posttranscriptional regulatory element
   1025..1064    -  misc_feature   MCS (fragment): pBluescript multiple cloning site
   1068..1092    +  protein_bind   attB2: mutant version of attB; recombination site for the Gateway® BP reaction BP Clonase™
   1126..1146    -  CDS            SV40 NLS: nuclear localization signal of SV40 (simian virus 40) large T antigen
   1150..1170    -  CDS            SV40 NLS: nuclear localization signal of SV40 (simian virus 40) large T antigen
   1174..1194    -  CDS            SV40 NLS: nuclear localization signal of SV40 (simian virus 40) large T antigen
   1198..1218    -  misc_feature   MCS (fragment): multiple cloning site
   1219..1935    -  CDS            AcGFP1: AcGFP1 is a basic (constitutively fluorescent) green fluorescent protein, derived from Aequorea coerulescens.
   2000..2024    -  protein_bind   attB1: mutant version of attB; recombination site for the Gateway® BP reaction BP Clonase™
   3253..3522    -  CDS            Lrrc23 (fragment): LRC23_MOUSE - Also known as Lrpb7. Experimental evidence at protein level: Swiss-Prot protein existence level 1. From Mus musculus (Mouse).
   3904..3928    -  protein_bind   attB1: mutant version of attB; recombination site for the Gateway® BP reaction BP Clonase™
   3932..3954    +  misc_feature   MCS (fragment): pBluescript multiple cloning site
   3988..4088    -  CDS            Rev (fragment): human immunodeficiency virus 1 (HIV-1) Rev protein; rev; enhances nuclear export of unspliced and incompletely spliced viral mRNAs
   4465..4698    -  misc_feature   RRE: The Rev response element (RRE) of HIV-1 allows for Rev-dependent mRNA export from the nucleus to the cytoplasm.
   4844..5207    -  CDS            HIV-1 gag (fragment): gag protein from human immunodeficiency virus 1; gag
   5191..5316    -  misc_feature   HIV-1 Ψ: packaging signal of human immunodeficiency virus type 1
   5363..5620    -  LTR            5' LTR (truncated): truncated 5' long terminal repeat (LTR) from HIV-1
   5668..5997    -  CDS            nef (fragment): NEF_HV1BR - Experimental evidence at protein level: Swiss-Prot protein existence level 1. Extracellular Nef protein targets CD4(+) T-lymphocytes for apoptosis by interacting with CXCR4 surface receptors (PubMed:14990729). From Human immunodeficiency virus type 1 group M subtype B (isolate BRU/LAI) (HIV-1).
   6164..6298    -  polyA_signal   SV40 poly(A) signal: SV40 polyadenylation signal
   6321..6404    -  CDS            large T antigen (fragment): large T antigen from SV40 (simian virus 40)
   6723..6743    -  CDS            SV40 NLS: nuclear localization signal of SV40 (simian virus 40) large T antigen
   6873..6938    -  intron         small t intron: SV40 (simian virus 40) small t antigen intron
   6940..7014    -  CDS            small t antigen (fragment): SV40 (simian virus 40) small t antigen
   7018..7323    -  CDS            frsA (fragment): FRSA_ECOLI - Also known as yafA. Experimental evidence at protein level: Swiss-Prot protein existence level 1. Catalyzes the hydrolysis of esters (PubMed:15808744). Displays esterase activity toward pNP-butyrate (PubMed:15808744). May stimulate mixed-acid fermentation by acting as a fermentation/respiration switch that down-regulates respiration and up- regulates fermentation rates (PubMed:15169777). From Escherichia coli (strain K12).
   7418..7753    -  CDS            gpt (fragment): XGPT_ECOLI - Also known as gpp, gxu. Experimental evidence at protein level: Swiss-Prot protein existence level 1. Purine salvage pathway enzyme that catalyzes the transfer of the ribosyl-5-phosphate group from 5-phospho-alpha-D-ribose 1- diphosphate (PRPP) to the N9 position of the 6-oxopurines guanine and xanthine to form the corresponding ribonucleotides GMP (guanosine 5'- monophosphate) and XMP (xanthosine 5'-monophosphate), with the release of PPi. To a lesser extent, also acts on hypoxanthine (PubMed:9100006, PubMed:3886014). Does not ribophosphorylate adenine (PubMed:3886014). From Esch
   7753..7872    -  CDS            gpt (fragment): XGPT_ECOLI - Also known as gpp, gxu. Experimental evidence at protein level: Swiss-Prot protein existence level 1. Purine salvage pathway enzyme that catalyzes the transfer of the ribosyl-5-phosphate group from 5-phospho-alpha-D-ribose 1- diphosphate (PRPP) to the N9 position of the 6-oxopurines guanine and xanthine to form the corresponding ribonucleotides GMP (guanosine 5'- monophosphate) and XMP (xanthosine 5'-monophosphate), with the release of PPi. To a lesser extent, also acts on hypoxanthine (PubMed:9100006, PubMed:3886014). Does not ribophosphorylate adenine (PubMed:3886014). From Esch
   8072..8401    -  promoter       SV40 promoter: SV40 enhancer and early promoter
   8408..8464    -  CDS            lacI (fragment): lac repressor; lacI; The lac repressor binds to the lac operator to inhibit transcription in E. coli. This inhibition can be relieved by adding lactose or isopropyl-β-D-thiogalactopyranoside (IPTG).
   8647..9235    -  rep_origin     ori: high-copy-number ColE1/pMB1/pBR322/pUC origin of replication
   9406..10266   -  CDS            AmpR: β-lactamase; bla; confers resistance to ampicillin, carbenicillin, and related antibiotics
  10267..10371   -  promoter       AmpR promoter: bla
  10466..10501   +  CDS            rop (fragment): Rop protein, which maintains plasmids at low copy number; rop
  10603..10651   +  misc_feature   bom (fragment): basis of mobility region from pBR322
  10652..10931   -  CDS            TcR (fragment): tetracycline efflux protein; tet; confers resistance to tetracycline
