[The description below was written by a language model from this plasmid's Addgene catalogue record and pLannotate feature annotations shown in this document.]
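Description:
SIN-rNSE-AcGFPnuc-WPRE is a self-inactivating (SIN) HIV-1-based lentiviral transfer vector for mammalian expression, built to mark cells in which the rat neuron-specific enolase (NSE) promoter is active with a nuclear green fluorescent signal. It is propagated in E. coli as a high-copy plasmid through a ColE1/pUC-type origin and selected with ampicillin via the β-lactamase gene. The sequenced record is about 11.1 kb. The backbone also retains an SV40 promoter followed by E. coli gpt fragments, the SV40 small t intron and an SV40 poly(A) signal, together with pBR322-derived remnants (rop, bom and tetracycline-resistance fragments). These lie outside the proviral region and appear to be legacy backbone sequence.

The viral portion runs from a 5' LTR annotated as truncated, through the Ψ packaging signal, a gag fragment and the Rev response element, to a ΔU3 3' LTR. The U3 deletion is copied to both LTRs during reverse transcription, which silences LTR-driven transcription after integration and leaves expression to the internal promoter. Between Gateway attB sites sits an unannotated stretch of roughly 1.9 kb upstream of the reporter. This position is consistent with the rat NSE promoter named in the catalogue, although the annotation tool detects only a similarity to a mouse Lrrc23 fragment there. The promoter drives AcGFP1, a green fluorescent protein from Aequorea coerulescens, fused at its C terminus to three copies of the SV40 nuclear localization signal, which concentrates fluorescence in the nucleus. A WPRE downstream enhances transcript stability and expression. The associated work concerns restricting transgene expression in the brain with neuronal cell-type-specific promoters, and this vector serves there as a reporter of NSE promoter activity and specificity.
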