Addgene plasmid #245088: SIN-rNSE-AcGFPnuc-WPRE
Purpose: Lentiviral vector with nuclear fluorescent reporter AcGFP expressed from Rat NSE promoter
Depositing lab: Nicole Déglon. Depositing organization: Centre Hospitalier Universitaire Vaudois (CHUV). Publication: Restricted transgene expression in the brain with cell-type specific neuronal promoters. Delzor A, Dufour N, Petit F, Guillermier M, Houitte D, Auregan G, Brouillet E, Hantraye P, Deglon N. Hum Gene Ther Methods. 2012 Aug;23(4):242-54. doi: 10.1089/hgtb.2012.073. Epub 2012 Aug 30. PubMed 22934828.
Backbone
  Vector backbone: SIN-LV
  Backbone size w/o insert (bp): 7667
  Vector type: Mammalian Expression, Lentiviral
Growth in bacteria
  Bacterial resistance: Ampicillin, 100 μg/mL
  Growth temperature: 37°C
  Growth strain: NEB Stable
  Copy number: High Copy
Gene/Insert
  Gene/Insert name: AcGFP
  Species: Synthetic
  Insert size (bp): 3528
  Promoter: Rat NSE promoter
  Tag / fusion protein: 3x SV40 NLS (C terminal on insert)
  Cloning method: Unknown
Terms and licenses: Academic/Nonprofit Terms; Industry Terms: Not Available to Industry
How to cite: SIN-rNSE-AcGFPnuc-WPRE was a gift from Nicole Déglon (Addgene plasmid # 245088 ; http://n2t.net/addgene:245088 ; RRID:Addgene_245088)
